>Addgene plasmid #240687 | pREC1010-Tsp1 | addgene full sequence | sequence record 482372 | Addgene NGS Result
CCGGCAGGTGGTAATATCGGTGGTGGTCAGCCGCAGGGCGGTTGGGGTCAGCCTCAGCAGCCGCAGGGTG
GCAATCAGTTCAGCGGCGGCGCGCAGTCTCGCCCGCAGCAGTCCGCTCCGGCAGCGCCGTCTAACGAGCC
GCCGATGGACTTTGATGATGACATTCCGTTCTGATCTAGAGTCGACCTGCAGGCATGCAAGCTTGCGGCC
GCGTCGTGACTGGGAAAACCCTGGCGACTAGTCTTGGACTCCTGTTGATAGATCCAGTAATGACCTCAGA
ACTCCATCTGGATTTGTTCAGAACGCTCGGTTGCCGCCGGGCGTTTTTTATTGGTGAGAATCCAGGGGTC
CCCAATAATTACGATTTAAATTTGTGTCTCAAAATCTCTGATGTTACATTGCACAAGATAAAAATATATC
ATCATGAACAATAAAACTGTCTGCTTACATAAACAGTAATACAAGGGGTGTTATGAGCCATATTCAGCGT
GAAACGAGCTGTAGCCGTCCGCGTCTGAACAGCAACATGGATGCGGATCTGTATGGCTATAAATGGGCGC
GTGATAACGTGGGTCAGAGCGGCGCGACCATTTATCGTCTGTATGGCAAACCGGATGCGCCGGAACTGTT
TCTGAAACATGGCAAAGGCAGCGTGGCGAACGATGTGACCGATGAAATGGTGCGTCTGAACTGGCTGACC
GAATTTATGCCGCTGCCGACCATTAAACATTTTATTCGCACCCCGGATGATGCGTGGCTGCTGACCACCG
CGATTCCGGGCAAAACCGCGTTTCAGGTGCTGGAAGAATATCCGGATAGCGGCGAAAACATTGTGGATGC
GCTGGCCGTGTTTCTGCGTCGTCTGCATAGCATTCCGGTGTGCAACTGCCCGTTTAACAGCGATCGTGTG
TTTCGTCTGGCCCAGGCGCAGAGCCGTATGAACAACGGCCTGGTGGATGCGAGCGATTTTGATGATGAAC
GTAACGGCTGGCCGGTGGAACAGGTGTGGAAAGAAATGCATAAACTGCTGCCGTTTAGCCCGGATAGCGT
GGTGACCCACGGCGATTTTAGCCTGGATAACCTGATTTTCGATGAAGGCAAACTGATTGGCTGCATTGAT
GTGGGCCGTGTGGGCATTGCGGATCGTTATCAGGATCTGGCCATTCTGTGGAACTGCCTGGGCGAATTTA
GCCCGAGCCTGCAAAAACGTCTGTTTCAGAAATATGGCATTGATAATCCGGATATGAACAAACTGCAATT
TCATCTGATGCTGGATGAATTTTTCTAATAATTAATTGGACCGCGGTCCGCGCGTTGTCCTTTTCCGCTG
CATAACCCTGCTTCGGGGTCATTATAGCGATTTTTTCGGTATATCCATCCTTTTTCGCACGATATACAGG
ATTTTGCCAAAGGGTTCGTGTAGACTTTCCTTGGTGTATCCAACGGCGTCAGCCGGGCAGGATAGGTGAA
GTAGGCCCACCCGCGAGCGGGTGTTCCTTCTTCACTGTCCCTTATTCGCACCTGGCGGTGCTCAACGGGA
ATCCTGCTCTGCGAGGCTGGCCGTAGGCCGGCCTCAGCCTGCCGCCTTGGGCCGGGTGATGTCGTACTTG
CCCGCCGCGAACTCGGTTACCGTCCAGCCCAGCGCGACCAGCTCCGGCAACGCCTCGCGCACCCGCTGGC
GGCGCTTGCGCATGGTCGAACCACTGGCCTCTGACGGCCAGACATAGCCGCACAAGGTATCTATGGAAGC
CTTGCCGGTTTTGCCGGGGTCGATCCAGCCACACAGCCGCTGGTGCAGCAGGCGGGCGGTTTCGCTGTCC
AGCGCCCGCACCTCGTCCATGCTGATGCGCACATGCTGGCCGCCACCCATGACGGCCTGCGCGATCAAGG
GGTTCAGGGCCACGTACAGGCGCCCGTCCGCCTCGTCGCTGGCGTACTCCGACAGCAGCCGAAACCCCTG
CCGCTTGCGGCCATTCTGGGCGATGATGGATACCTTCCAAAGGCGCTCGATGCAGTCCTGTATGTGCTTG
AGCGCCCCACCACTATCGACCTCTGCCCCGATTTCCTTTGCCAGCGCCCGATAGCTACCTTTGACCACCA
TGGCATCAGCGGTGACGGCCTCCCACTTGGGTTCCAGGAACAGCCGGAGCTGCCGTCCGCCTTCGGTCTT
GGGTTCCGGGCCAAGCACTAGGCCATTAGGCCCAGCCATGGCCACCAGCCCTTGCAGGATGCGCAGATCA
TCAGCGCCCAGCGGCTCCGGGCCGCTGAACTCGATCCGCTTGCCGTCGCCGTAGTCATACGTCACGTCCA
GCTTGCTGCGCTTGCGCTCGCCCCGCTTGAGGGCACGGAACAGGCCGGGGGCCAGACAGTGCGCCGGGTC
GTGCCGGACGTGGCTGAGGCTGTGCTTGTTCTTAGGCTTCACCACGGGGCACCCCCTTGCTCTTGCGCTG
CCTCTCCAGCACGGCGGGCTTGAGCACCCCGCCGTCATGCCGCCTGAACCACCGATCAGCGAACGGTGCG
CCATAGTTGGCCTTGCTCACACCGAAGCGGACGAAGAACCGGCGCTGGTCGTCGTCCACACCCCATTCCT
CGGCCTCGGCGCTGGTCATGCTCGACAGGTAGGACTGCCAGCGGATGTTATCGACCAGTACCGAGCTGCC
CCGGCTGGCCTGCTGCTGGTCGCCTGCGCCCATCATGGCCGCGCCCTTGCTGGCATGGTGCAGGAACACG
ATAGAGCACCCGGTATCGGCGGCGATGGCCTCCATGCGACCGATGACCTGGGCCATGGGGCCGCTGGCGT
TTTCTTCCTCGATGTGGAACCGGCGCAGCGTGTCCAGCACCATCAGGCGGCGGCCCTCGGCGGCGCGCTT
GAGGCCGTCGAACCACTCCGGGGCCATGATGTTGGGCAGGCTGCCGATCAGCGGCTGGATCAGCAGGCCG
TCAGCCACGGCTTGCCGTTCCTCGGCGCTGAGGTGCGCCCCAAGGGCGTGCAGGCGGTGATGAATGGCGG
TGGGCGGGTCTTCGGCGGGCAGGTAGATCACCGGGCCGGTGGGCAGTTCGCCCACCTCCAGCAGATCCGG
CCCGCCTGCAATCTGTGCGGCCAGTTGCAGGGCCAGCATGGATTTACCGGCACCACCGGGCGACACCAGC
GCCCCGACCGTACCGGCCACCATGTTGGGCAAAACGTAGTCCAGCGGTGGCGGCGCTGCTGCGAACGCCT
CCAGAATATTGATAGGCTTATGGGTAGCCATTGATTGCCTCCTTTGCAGGCAGTTGGTGGTTAGGCGCTG
GCGGGGTCACTACCCCCGCCCTGCGCCGCTCTGAGTTCTTCCAGGCACTCGCGCAGCGCCTCGTATTCGT
CGTCGGTCAGCCAGAACTTGCGCTGACGCATCCCTTTGGCCTTCATGCGCTCGGCATATCGCGCTTGGCG
TACAGCGTCAGGGCTGGCCAGCAGGTCGCCGGTCTGCTTGTCCTTTTGGTCTTTCATATCAGTCACCGAG
AAACTTGCCGGGGCCGAAAGGCTTGTCTTCGCGGAACAAGGACAAGGTGCAGCCGTCAAGGTTAAGGCTG
GCCATATCAGCGACTGAAAAGCGGCCAGCCTCGGCCTTGTTTGACGTATAACCAAAGCCACCGGGCAACC
AATAGCCCTTGTCACTTTTGATCAGGTAGACCGACCCTGAAGCGCTTTTTTCGTATTCCATAAAACCCCC
TTCTGTGCGTGAGTACTCATAGTATAACAGGCGTGAGTACCAACGCAAGCACTACATGCTGAAATCTGGC
CCGCCCCTGTCCATGCCTCGCTGGCGGGGTGCCGGTGCCCGTGCCAGCTCGGCCCGCGCAAGCTGGACGC
TGGGCAGACCCATGACCTTGCTGACGGTGCGCTCGATGTAATCCGCTTCGTGGCCGGGCTTGCGCTCTGC
CAGCGCTGGGCTGGCCTCGGCCATGGCCTTGCCGATTTCCTCGGCACTGCGGCCCCGGCTGGCCAGCTTC
TGCGCGGCGATAAAGTCGCACTTGCTGAGGTCATCACCGAAGCGCTTGACCAGCCCGGCCATCTCGCTGC
GGTACTCGTCCAGCGCCGTGCGCCGGTGGCGGCTAAGCTGCCGCTCGGGCAGTTCGAGGCTGGCCAGCCT
GCGGGCCTTCTCCTGCTGCCGCTGGGCCTGCTCGATCTGCTGGCCAGCCTGCTGCACCAGCGCCGGGCCA
GCGGTGGCGGTCTTGCCCTTGGATTCACGCAGCAGCACCCACGGCTGATAACCGGCGCGGGTGGTGTGCT
TGTCCTTGCGGTTGGTGAAGCCCGCCAAGCGGCCATAGTGGCGGCTGTCGGCGCTGGCCGGGTCGGCGTC
GTACTCGCTGGCCAGCGTCCGGGCAATCTGCCCCCGAAGTTCACCGCCTGCGGCGTCGGCCACCTTGACC
CATGCCTGATAGTTCTTCGGGCTGGTTTCCACTACCAGGGCAGGCTCCCGGCCCTCGGCTTTCATGTCAT
CCAGGTCAAACTCGCTGAGGTCGTCCACCAGCACCAGACCATGCCGCTCCTGCTCGGCGGGCCTGATATA
CACGTCATTGCCCTGGGCATTCATCCGCTTGAGCCATGGCGTGTTCTGGAGCACTTCGGCGGCTGACCAT
TCCCGGTTCATCATCTGGCCGGTGGTGGCGTCCCTGACGCCGATATCGAAGCGCTCACAGCCCATGGCCT
TGAGCTGTCGGCCTATGGCCTGCAAAGTCCTGTCGTTCTTCATCGGGCCACCAAGCGATTCCCACACATT
ATACGAGCCGGAAGCATAAAGTGTAGCTAGATCCGAAGGATGAGCCGGGCTGAATGATCGACCGAGACAG
GCCCTGCGGGGCTGCACACGCGCCCCCACCCTTCGGGTAGGGGGAAAGGCCGCTAAAGCGGCTAAAAGCG
CTCCAGCGTATTTCTGCGGGGTTTGGTGTGGGGTTTAGCGGGCTTTGCCCGCCTTTCCCCCTGCCGCGCA
GCGGTGGGGCGGTGTGTAGCCTAGCGCAGCGAATAGACCAGCTATCCGGCCTCTGGCCGGGCATATTGGG
CAAGGGCAGCAGCGCCCCACAAGGGCGCTGATAACCGCGCCTAGTGGATTATTCTTAGATAATCATGGAT
GGATTTTTCCAACACCCCGCCAGCCCCCGCCCCTGCTGGGTTTGCAGGTTTGGGGGCGTGACAGTTATTG
CAGGGGTTCGTGACAGTTATTGCAGGGGGGCGTGACAGTTATTGCAGGGGTTCGTGACAGTTAGGGCGCG
CCCAGCTGTCTAGGGCGGCGGATTTGTCCTACTCAGGAGAGCGTTCACCGACAAACAACAGATAAAACGA
AAGGCCCAGTCTTTCGACTGAGCCTTTCGTTTTATTTGATGCCTTTAATTAAACGTTCGTAATCAAGCCA
CTTCCTTTTTGCATTGACGCAGGGTGTCGGAAGGCAACTCGCCGAACGCGCTCCTATAGTTTTCAGCGAA
GCGTCCCAAATGTAAGAAGCCGTAGTCTAGGGCTATCTCAGTTATACTACGCACATTGGCACTGGGATCG
TTCAAGCAGGCGCGGATGCTTTCGAGCTTGCGGTTGCGGATGTAGTTCTTCGGCGTGGTGCCGGCGTGCT
TCTCGAACAAATTGTAGAGCGAGCGTGGACTCATCATCGCCAGCTCCGCTAACCGCTCAAGGCTGATATT
CCGTTTGAGATTCTCCTCAATGAATTGAACGACTCGCTCGAAAGACGGGTTACCTTTGCTGAAAATTTCA
CGGCTGACATTGCTGCCCAGCATTTCGAGCAGCTTGGAAGCGATGATCCCCGCATAGTGCTCTTGGACCC
GAGGCATCGACTTTGTATGTTCCGCTTCGTCACAAACTAACCCGAGTAGATTGATAAAGCCATCGAGTTG
CTGGAGATTGTGTCGCGCGGCGAAACGGATACCCTCCCTCGGCTTGTGCCAATTGTTGTCACTGCACGCC
CGATCAAGGACCACTGAGGGCAATTTAACGATAAATTTCTCGCAATCTTCTGAATAGGTCAGGTCGGCTT
GGTCATCCGGATTGAGCAGCAATAGTTCGCCCGGCGCAAAATAGTGCTCCTGGCCATGGCCACGCCACAG
GCAATGGCCTTTGAGTATTATTTGCAGATGATAACAGGTCTCTAATCCAGGCGAGATTACCCTCACGCTA
CCGCCGTAGCTGATTCGACACAGATCGAGGCATCCGAAGATTCTGTGGTGCAGCCTGCCTGCCGGGCGCC
CGCCCTTGGGCAGGCGAATAGAGTGCGTACCGACATACTGGTTAACATAATCGGAGACTGCATAGGGCTC
GGCGTGGACGAAGATCTGACTTTTCTCGTTCAATAAGCAAAAATCCATAGTTCACGGTTCTCTTATTTTA
ATGTGGGCTGCTTGGTGTGATGTAGAAAGGCGCCAAGTCGATGAAAATGCATCTCGACGTGATGCGTATA
CGGGTTACCCCCATTGCCACGTTGCGCCATCCTTTTTGCAATCAGTGACCACTTTTCCAAGCAAAAATAA
CGCCAAGCAGAACGAAGACGTTCTTTTTAAGAAGCGAGAACACCAGAAGTTCGTGCTGTCGGGGCATGGG
GCGACGAATTGGCGGATAAAGGGGATCTGCTGGATATTACGGCCTTTTTAAAGACCGTAAAGAAAAATAA
GCACAAGTTTTATCCGGCCTTTATTCACATTCTTGCCCGCCTGATGAATGCTCATCCGTAATTACGTATG
GCAATGAAAGACGGTGAGCTGGTGATATGGGATAGTGTTCACCCTTGTTACACCGTTTTCCATGAGCAAA
CTGAAACGTTTTCATCGCTCTGGAGTGAATACCACGACGATTTCCGGCAGTTTCTACACATATATTCGCA
AGATGTGGCGTGTTACGGTGAAAACCTGGCCTATTTCCCTAAAGGGTTTATTGAGAATATGTTTTTCGTC
TCAGCCAATCCCTGGGTGAGTTTCACCAGTTTTGATTTAAACGTGGCCAATATGGACAACTTCTTCGCCC
CCGTTTTCACCATGCATGGGAATTAGCTTGATCTGACCAACGACCGGTAGCGGAGCTATCCAACGGCGGT
ATACCAGGAAAACACACAGCAGGTACATCAGAACAGTACCATGACTGAAGAACAAATAGTTTTTTCCTGA
TCCATAAAGCAGAACGGCCTGCTCCATGACAAATCTGGCTCCCCAACTAATGCCCCATGCAGCCAGCATA
ACCAGCATAAAGTGCAGTGTCCGGTTTGATAGGGATAAGTCCAGCCTTGCAAGAAGCGGATACAGGAGTG
CAAAAAATGGCTATCTCTAGTAAGGCCTACCCCTTAGGCTTTATGCAACCTCTAGGATCCGAATTCGAAG
GAGATATACATATGTCTGACCAACCACGTACCCGCCAAGAACTATACGATCGCATTCGACAAGTTGGCAA
AGAGGAATTTATCCTTGAAGAAATGATACGTTATGGTTTCTGGTCTGCACAAGGCGAAATGCCGCAAGAT
CCAGCAGATGAAATTCGCCGCGCTGGAGAAATTCGTCGGGAACTGAACGAACTGCGGCAAGAAAGTCGAA
AATTACAAGATGAAAAGGAATTACGGAAGCGCTTATTAAAGCAGCGTTTAGAAGAATCCAAACGCAAGCG
TCAAGAAACAAAAGAACGCCGCGAACAAGAACGGCGATCGCGTGCAGAAGCTTGGAAGCAGAAACAGCAG
CAGGATATTATCTATCTTGGGGAGGATGTATCTGCTGGGTTAAATAACACTCAAGGCAATGAAGAAAGGT
TGCATTCCTACAATTTACCGCTATGCAACAACGCCGAACAAATTGCCGCTGCGATGGGAATCACTATAGG
TAAACTCCGCTTTTTGGCATTTAACCGCAAAACCTCGACAGTTTCGCACTACATCCGCTTCAAAATGCCG
AAAAAGACGGGGGGAGAAAGAATAATTTCCGCACCGATGCCGAATTTAAAACAGGCACAGCACTGGATTT
TAGCGAATATTTTGGAAAAGCTGGAACTTCACGACGCTGCACATGGCTTTAGACGCGATCGCTCTATCGT
CACCAATGCTACACCCCATGTCGGCGCTGATGTAATTATCAACTTCGATTTAAAGAACTTTTTCCCCTCC
ATTTCTTATAAACGAGTCAAAGGTTTATTTCACTCCTTCGGCTATTCCGAAGCAGCGGCGACAATTTTCG
GCTTGGTGTCTACCGCTGCTGAAGTCGAAACTTTAGAAATTGACGGCAAAACTTATTATGTTGCAGTCGA
TGAACGTCACCTTCCCCAAGGTTCCCCCGCAAGTCCAGCAATTACTAACTTACTCTGTCGCCGCTTAGAC
CGACGTTTAACGGCGATGGCAGAAAAATTAGGTTTTACTTACACCCGCTACGCCGACGATTTAACCTTTT
CCGCCTCTGGCGACAGTCTGCGCCATATATGTAATATACTCAAAGGCACAGAATCAATTGTTACCCACGA
AGGCTTTACCATCAACCAAGAAAAAACCCGAATTTTGCGAAAATCTCGCCAGCAAGAAGTTACGGGAGTG
GTGGTAAACGATAAACCCAACGTTGACAACAAAACATTGAAACGCTTTCGCGCTACCCTGTTTCAAATTG
AGAAAGATGGTTTAGAAGGAAAGCACTGGGGCAACTCTGATAATTTAATCGCTGCTATTGGTGGCTTTGC
CAATTTTGTCGCAATGGTAAATCCCGAAAAAGGTGCGGAGTTTCAACAGCAAGTGCAACGCATCAAAAAT
AAGTATGTTCGCAACGGTAGAAGTTAGTACCGTTCATATGAGGCTAGAGCAGGTGATTCACGCGCATCTG
TAAGCTACGCGAAACAACCTTGCAAACCGGACGATGGTTCGTCGTCCTTGTGCTTAGTCTAACCATGCAT
CACTAGCCTGCTCAAGTGAAGAGCGAGTGTGAGCCGTTGTAGCTTCAACCTGTCCCTTACGAATAGCTCT
TCACCCGAGCAGTCTAGTCCTGAGACCTTTACGAAGGGGTAATTTGCACTTCGATGCGCGTGAGCCACCT
GCATGATCCGCGGCCGCACTCGATCGAAATAATTTTGTTTAACTTTAAGGAGGTTTGGAATGAACCAAAT
CGTGAAGTTCACTGACGACTCTGGCCTGGCGGTTCAAGTTACTCCAGACGATGTTCGCCGTTATATCTGT
GAGAACGCTACTGAAAAAGAGGTGGGCCTCTTTCTGCAACTCTGTCAGACTCAACGTCTGAATCCGTTTG
TGAAAGACGCTTACCTGGTGAAATACGGCGGTGCTCCAGCTTCTATGATTACTTCCTATCAAGTTTTTAA
CCGTCGCGCGTGTCGTGATGCTAACTATGATGGTATCAAATCTGGTGTGGTTGTTCTGCGTGACGGTGAT
GTTGTGCATAAACGTGGTGCTGCGTGCTACAAAAAGGCGGGTGAGGAGCTCATCGGTGGTTGGGCGGAAG
TTCGCTTTAAGGATGGCCGCGAGACTGCGTATGCTGAGGTGGCGCTCGACGACTATTCCACCGGCAAATC
TAATTGGGCGAAAATGCCGGGTGTTATGATCGAAAAATGCGCGAAGGCTGCTGCTTGGCGCCTCGCGTTC
CCGGACACTTTTCAGGGCATGTACGCTGCGGAGGAAATGGATCAAGCGCAACAGCCAGAACAGGTGCGCG
CTCAGGCGGAGCAACCAGTGGATCTCCAGCCAATCCGCGAACTCTTCAAGCCATATTGCGAACACTTCGG
CATCACTCCGGCTGAGGGTATGACTGCTGTTTGTGGTGCGGTGGGCGCTGAAGGCATGCACTCTATGACC
GAGCAGCAAGCTCGCCGTGCTCGCGCTTGGATGGAGGAAGAAATGGCTGCGCCAGCTGTGGAAGCGGAGT
ATGAGGTTGTTGACGAGGGCGAGGTGTTTTAAGGATCCAGGAGAATACACATGGCCAGCAGAGGCGTAAA
CAAGGTTATTCTCGTTGGTAATCTGGGTCAGGACCCGGAAGTACGCTACATGCCAAATGGTGGCGCAGTT
GCCAACATTACGCTGGCTACTTCCGAATCCTGGCGTGATAAAGCGACCGGCGAGATGAAAGAGCAGACTG
AATGGCACCGCGTTGTGCTGTTCGGCAAACTGGCAGAAGTGGCCAGCGAATATCTGCGTAAAGGTTCTCA
GGTTTATATCGAAGGTCAGCTGCGTACCCGTAAATGGACCGATCAATCCGGTCAGGATCGCTACACCACA
GAAGTCGTGGTGAACGTTGGCGGCACCATGCAGATGCTGGGTGGTCGTCAGGGTGGTGGCGCT
Features (pLannotate 1.2.2; 17 found; start..end, strand, type, name):
    175..204     +  misc_feature   MCS (fragment): pUC18/19 multiple cloning site
    212..236     +  CDS            lacZα (fragment): LacZα fragment of β-galactosidase; lacZ fragment
    247..341     +  terminator     lambda t0 terminator: transcription terminator from phage lambda
    473..1285    +  CDS            aphA1: KKA1_ECOLX - Also known as nptI. Protein inferred from homology: Swiss-Prot protein existence level 3. Resistance to kanamycin and structurally-related aminoglycosides, including amikacin. From Escherichia coli.
   1455..1563    +  oriT           oriT: incP origin of transfer
   1574..2425    -  CDS            RSF1010 RepC (fragment): replication protein C of the broad-host-range plasmid RSF1010 (Scholz et al., 1989); repC
   2412..3251    -  CDS            RSF1010 RepA: replication protein A of the broad-host-range plasmid RSF1010 (Scholz et al., 1989); repA
   3243..3317    -  ncRNA          Plasmid R1162: Accession: RF00043 - R1162-like plasmid antisense RNA
   3762..4733    -  CDS            RSF1010 RepB: replication protein B of the broad-host-range plasmid RSF1010 (Scholz et al., 1989); repB
   4757..4785    -  promoter       lac UV5 promoter (fragment): E. coli lac promoter with an "up" mutation
   4840..5234    +  rep_origin     RSF1010 oriV: replication origin of the broad-host-range plasmid RSF1010; requires the RSF1010 RepA/B/C proteins for replication (Scholz et al., 1989)
   5272..5358    -  terminator     rrnB T1 terminator: Escherichia coli rrnB; transcription terminator T1 from the E. coli rrnB gene
   5383..6348    -  CDS            XylS: XylS regulator encoded by the Pseudomonas putida TOL plasmid pWWO; xylS; stimulates transcription from the Pm promoter in the presence of aromatic compounds such as m-toluate or benzoate
   6609..7014    +  CDS            CmR (fragment): chloramphenicol acetyltransferase; cat; confers resistance to chloramphenicol
   6976..7236    -  CDS            YPRA_ECOLX (fragment): Protein predicted: Swiss-Prot protein existence level 4. From Escherichia coli.
   7248..7328    +  promoter       Pm promoter: The bacterial Pm promoter is activated by XylS in the presence of benzoate or m-toluate (Marqués et al., 1999).
   9921..171     +  CDS            ssb (across the origin): SSB_ECOLI - Also known as exrB, lexC. Experimental evidence at protein level: Swiss-Prot protein existence level 1. Plays an important role in DNA replication, recombination and repair. Binds to ssDNA and to an array of partner proteins to recruit them to their sites of action during DNA metabolism. Acts as a sliding platform that migrates on DNA via reptation. SSB or its 10 C-terminal amino acids stimulates the ATPase activity of RadD (PubMed:27519413). From Escherichia coli (strain K12).
