[The description below was written by a language model from this plasmid's Addgene catalogue record and pLannotate feature annotations shown in this document.]
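Description:
pREC1010-Tsp1 is a low-copy, broad-host-range bacterial expression plasmid of about 10.3 kb, built on the pORTMAGE-Ec1 backbone and designed for retron-mediated recombineering ("recombitron") in diverse bacteria. It replicates through the RSF1010 system: the feature table shows oriV together with the RepA, RepB and RepC replication proteins it depends on, plus the R1162-like antisense RNA associated with this replicon family. An origin of transfer (oriT) is also annotated, which would allow conjugative mobilisation into recipients when transfer functions are supplied in trans. Selection is by kanamycin through the aphA1 (nptI) gene. The partial chloramphenicol acetyltransferase, lacZα and MCS fragments appear to be non-functional remnants of earlier cloning steps.

The payload is a roughly 3.1 kb synthetic cassette carrying the Tsp1 retron reverse transcriptase, the Tsp1 non-coding RNA, the single-strand annealing protein CspRecT and E. coli SSB. According to the record, the ncRNA is expressed from the Pm promoter, which is activated by the divergently encoded XylS regulator in the presence of inducers such as m-toluate or benzoate. Of the cassette, only ssb was recognised by the automated annotation. The unannotated stretch between Pm and ssb presumably holds the retron components and CspRecT, though their order is not stated. The ncRNA contains a stuffer flanked by SapI sites, so that a user-defined editing donor can be inserted by Type IIS cloning. In this kind of system, the reverse transcriptase copies the modified ncRNA into single-stranded donor DNA in vivo, and CspRecT and SSB promote its annealing and incorporation into the genome. The associated publication concerns genome editing across phylogenetically distinct bacteria.
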