Addgene plasmid #240687: pREC1010-Tsp1
Purpose: RSF1010 origin of replication plasmid containing Tsp1 recombitron with a SapI flanked stuffer in the ncRNA expressed by Pm promoter
Depositing lab: Seth Shipman. Depositing organization: J. David Gladstone Institutes. Publication: Genome editing of phylogenetically distinct bacteria using cross-species retron-mediated recombineering. Gonzalez-Delgado A, Bonillo-Lopez L, Johnson MS, Knodlseder N, Ko CC, Lekbach Y, Oh JH, Selvakumar H, Wold MC, Yu Z, Aragon V, Gralnick JA, Guell M, Hatfull GF, Keitz BK, Koskella B, Mutalik VK, van Pijkeren JP, Shipman SL. Nat Biotechnol. 2026 Apr 23. doi: 10.1038/s41587-026-03076-6. PubMed 42026131.
Backbone
  Vector backbone: pORTMAGE-Ec1
  Backbone manufacturer: George Church (Addgene #138474)
  Vector type: Bacterial Expression
Growth in bacteria
  Bacterial resistance: Kanamycin, 50 μg/mL
  Growth temperature: 37°C
  Growth strain: DH5alpha
  Copy number: Low Copy
Gene/Insert
  Gene/Insert name: Tsp1 RT, Tsp1 ncRNA, CspRecT and EcSSB
  Species: Synthetic
  Insert size (bp): 3109
  Mutation: WT
  Cloning method: Gibson Cloning
Terms and licenses: Academic/Nonprofit Terms; Industry Terms: Not Available to Industry
Depositor comments: Please visit https://doi.org/10.1101/2025.06.16.660010 for bioRxiv preprint.
How to cite: pREC1010-Tsp1 was a gift from Seth Shipman (Addgene plasmid # 240687 ; http://n2t.net/addgene:240687 ; RRID:Addgene_240687)
